>Addgene plasmid #156509 | pD649-HAsp-CTLA4-Fc(DAPA)-AviTag-6xHis | addgene full sequence | sequence record 368837 | Addgene NGS Result
GTGGCGGTCCGGATCGACGGTGTGGCGCGTGGCGGGGTAGTCGGCGAACGCGGCGGCGAGGGTGCGTACG
GCCCTGGGGACGTCGTCGCGGGTGGCGAGGCGCACCGTGGGCTTGTACTCGGTCATGGTTTAGTTCCTCA
CCTTGTCGTATTATACTATGCCGATATACTATGCCGATGATTAATTGTCAACACGTGCTGATCAGATCCG
AAAATGGATATACAAGCTCCCGGGAGCTTTTTGCAAAAGCCTAGGCCTCCAAAAAAGCCTCCTCACTACT
TCTGGAATAGCTCAGAGGCAGAGGCGGCCTCGGCCTCTGCATAAATAAAAAAAATTAGTCAGCCATGGGG
CGGAGAATGGGCGGAACTGGGCGGAGTTAGGGGCGGGATGGGCGGAGTTAGGGGCGGGACTATGGTTGCT
GACTAATTGAGATGCATGCTTTGCATACTTCTGCCTGCTGGGGAGCCTGGGGACTTTCCACACCTGGTTG
CTGACTAATTGAGATGCATGCTTTGCATACTTCTGCCTGCTGGGGAGCCTGGGGACTTTCCACACCCTAA
CTGACACACATTCCACAGAATTAATTCGCGTTAAATTTTTGTTAAATCAGCTCATTTTTTAACCAATAGG
CCGAAATCGGCAAAATCCCTTATAAATCAAAAGAATAGACCGAGATAGGGTTGAGTGTTGTGATGCAATT
TCCTCATTTTATTAGGAAAGGACAGTGGGAGTGGCACCTTCCAGGGTCAAGGAAGGCACGGGGGAGGGGC
AAACAACAGATGGCTGGCAACTAGAAGGCACAGTCGAGGCTGATTTTCTCTATCTATTTATTTTACTACT
CAAGACTATCTTGCAAAGTAGAAGAACCCTGTCTGCAGTATGACGACCGTGTATACCCGATTGGCTTACC
GGGTAACGCGTTGTGCCAGTGACTACAGGCCGGCCTTAGTGGTGATGGTGGTGGTGTTCATGCCACTCAA
TCTTCTGAGCCTCGAAAATATCATTAAGACCGCTGCCGCCGGGGCTCAGGCTCAGGGACTTCTGGGTGTA
GTGGTTGTGCAGGGCCTCGTGCATCACGCTGCAGCTGAACACGTTGCCCTGCTGCCACCTGGACTTGTCC
ACGGTCAGCTTGCTGTACAGGAAGAAGCTGCCGTCGCTGTCCAGCACTGGGGGGGTGGTCTTGTAGTTGT
TCTCGGGCTGGCCGTTGCTCTCCCACTCCACGGCGATATCGCTGGGGTAGAAGCCCTTCACCAGACAGGT
CAGGGACACCTGGTTCTTGGTCATCTCCTCCCGGCTGGGGGGCAGGGTGTACACCTGGGGCTCCCGTGGC
TGGCCCTTGGCCTTGCTGATTGTCTTTTCGATTGGGGCAGCCAGGGCCTTGTTGGAGACTTTGCACTTGT
ATTCTTTGCCGTTCAGCCAGTCCTGGTGCAGCACGGTCAGCACGGACACCACCCTGTAGGTGCTGTTGTA
CTGCTCCTCTCTGGGCTTGGTCTTGGCGTTGTGCACCTCCACGCCGTCCACGTACCAGTTGAACTTCACC
TCTGGGTCCTCGTGGGACACGGCCACCACCACGCAGGTCACCTCGGGGGTCCTGCTGATCATCAGGGTGT
CCTTGGGCTTGGGGGGGAACAGGAACACGGAAGGCCCTCCCAGCAGTTCTGGAGCTGGGCAGGGGGGGCA
GGTGTGGGTCTTGTCGCCGCCCGGCGCGCCATCGGAGTCAGGACAAGGCTCAGGGTCGATCACGTAGATC
TGGGTGCCGTTGCCGATGCCGAGGTAGTAAGGAGGAGGGTACATCAGTTCCACCTTGCAGATATACAGGC
CGGTGTCCATGGCTCTCAGGCCCTGGATTGTCAGGTTCACTTGATTGCCGCTGCTGGTGCCTGTACAGAT
GCTGTCGTCCAGGAAGGTCAGCTCATTGCCCATCATGTAGGTGGCGGCGCACACTTCTGTCACTTGGCTA
TCGGCCTGTCTCAGCACTGTCACGCGCACTTCAGTGGCCTTTCCAGGAGAGGCGTACTCGCACACAAAGC
TGGCGATTCCTCTGCTAGAGGCCAGCACCACAGCAGGCTGAGCAACATGCATAGCTTTGGCGGCCGCAGC
GAACACCAGGCAGAAGATGTAGCTCAGGGCAATGATGGTCTTCATGGTGGCGCTAGCAGGCGCGTTTTCG
ATAGAACCGAGGTGCAGTTGGACCTGGGAGTGGACACCTGTGGAGAGAAAGGCAAAGTGGATGTTATTCT
ATAGTGTCACCTAAATCGTATGTGTATGATACATAAGGTTATGTATTAATTGTAGCCGCGTTCTAACGAA
GCCAAGGGGGTGGGCCTATAGACTCTATAGGCGGTACTTACGTCACTCTTGGCACGGGGAATCCGCGTTC
CAATGCACCGTTCCCGGCCGCGGAGGCTGGATCGGTCCCGGTGTCTTCTATGGAGGTCAAAACAGCGTGG
ATGGCGTCTCCAGGCGATCTGACGGTTCACTAAACGAGCTCTGCTTATATAGACCTCCCACCGTACACGC
CTACCGCCCATTTGCGTCAATGGGGCGGAGTTGTTACGACATTTTGGAAAGTCCCGTTGATTTTGGTGCC
AAAACAAACTCCCATTGACGTCAATGGGGTGGAGACTTGGAAATCCCCGTGAGTCAAACCGCTATCCACG
CCCATTGATGTACTGCCAAAACCGCATCACCATGGTAATAGCGATGACTAATACGTAGATGTACTGCCAA
GTAGGAAAGTCCCATAAGGTCATGTACTGGGCATAATGCCAGGCGGGCCATTTACCGTCATTGACGTCAA
TAGGGGGCGTACTTGGCATATGATACACTTGATGTACTGCCAAGTGGGCAGTTTACCGTAAATACTCCAC
CCATTGACGTCAATGGAAAGTCCCTATTGGCGTTACTATGGGAACATACGTCATTATTGACGTCAATGGG
CGGGGGTCGTTGGGCGGTCAGCCAGGCGGGCCATTTACCGTAAGTTATGTAACGCGGAACTCCATATATG
GGCTATGAACTAATGACCCCGTAATTGATTACTATTAATAACTAGTCAATAATCAATGCCAACATGGCGG
TCATATTGGACATGAGCCAATATAAATGTACATATTATGATATAGATACAACGTATGCAATGGCCAATAG
CCAATATTGATTTATGCTATATAACCAATGAATAATATGGCTAATGGCCAATATTGAGTCAACGCCACTG
TGCATGAAGCTCGTAATTGTTATCCGCTCACAATTAAGGGCGACACAAAATTTATTCTAAATGATAATAA
ATACTGATAACATCTTATAGTTTGTATTATATTTTGTATTATCGTTGACATGTATAATTTTGATATCAAA
AACTGATTTTCCCTTTATTATTTTCGAGATTTATTTTCTTAATTCTCTTTAACAAACTAGAAATATTGTA
TATACAAAAAATCATAAATAATAGATGAATAGTTTAATTATAGGTGTTCATCAATCGAAAAAGCAACGTA
TCTTATTTAAAGTGCGTTGCTTTTTTCTCATTTATAAGGTTAAATAATTCTCATATATCAAGCAAAGTGA
CAGGCGCCCTTAAATATTCTGACAAATGCTCTTTCCCTAAACTCCCCCCATAAAAAAACCCGCCGAAGCG
GGTTTTTACGTTATTTGCGGATTAACGATTACTCGTTATCAGAACCGCCCAGGGGGCCCGAGCTTAAGAC
TGGCCGTCGTTTTACAACACAGAAAGAGTTTGTAGAAACGCAAAAAGGCCATCCGTCAGGGGCCTTCTGC
TTAGTTTGATGCCTGGCAGTTCCCTACTCTCGCCTTCCGCTTCCTCGCTCACTGACTCGCTGCGCTCGGT
CGTTCGGCTGCGGCGAGCGGTATCAGCTCACTCAAAGGCGGTAATACGGTTATCCACAGAATCAGGGGAT
AACGCAGGAAAGAACATGTGAGCAAAAGGCCAGCAAAAGGCCAGGAACCGTAAAAAGGCCGCGTTGCTGG
CGTTTTTCCATAGGCTCCGCCCCCCTGACGAGCATCACAAAAATCGACGCTCAAGTCAGAGGTGGCGAAA
CCCGACAGGACTATAAAGATACCAGGCGTTTCCCCCTGGAAGCTCCCTCGTGCGCTCTCCTGTTCCGACC
CTGCCGCTTACCGGATACCTGTCCGCCTTTCTCCCTTCGGGAAGCGTGGCGCTTTCTCATAGCTCACGCT
GTAGGTATCTCAGTTCGGTGTAGGTCGTTCGCTCCAAGCTGGGCTGTGTGCACGAACCCCCCGTTCAGCC
CGACCGCTGCGCCTTATCCGGTAACTATCGTCTTGAGTCCAACCCGGTAAGACACGACTTATCGCCACTG
GCAGCAGCCACTGGTAACAGGATTAGCAGAGCGAGGTATGTAGGCGGTGCTACAGAGTTCTTGAAGTGGT
GGGCTAACTACGGCTACACTAGAAGAACAGTATTTGGTATCTGCGCTCTGCTGAAGCCAGTTACCTTCGG
AAAAAGAGTTGGTAGCTCTTGATCCGGCAAACAAACCACCGCTGGTAGCGGTGGTTTTTTTGTTTGCAAG
CAGCAGATTACGCGCAGAAAAAAAGGATCTCAAGAAGATCCTTTGATCTTTTCTACGGGGTCTGACGCTC
AGTGGAACGACGCGCGCGTAACTCACGTTAAGGGATTTTGGTCATGAGCAAGGGGTGTTATGAGCCATAT
TCAGGTATAAATGGGCTCGCGATAATGTTCAGAATTGGTTAATTGGTTGTAACACTGACCCCTATTTGTT
TATTTTTCTAAATACATTCAAATATGTATCCGCTCATGAGACAATAACCCTGATAAATGCTTCAATAATA
TTGAAAAAGGAAGAATATGAGTATTCAACATTTCCGTGTCGCCCTTATTCCCTTTTTTGCGGCATTTTGC
CTTCCTGTTTTTGCTCACCCAGAAACGCTGGTGAAAGTAAAAGATGCTGAAGATCAGTTGGGTGCACGAG
TGGGTTACATCGAACTGGATCTCAACAGCGGTAAGATCCTTGAGAGTTTTCGCCCCGAAGAACGTTTTCC
AATGATGAGCACTTTTAAAGTTCTGCTATGTGGCGCGGTATTATCCCGTATTGACGCCGGGCAAGAGCAA
CTCGGTCGCCGCATACACTATTCTCAGAATGACTTGGTTGAGTACTCACCAGTCACAGAAAAGCATCTTA
CGGATGGCATGACAGTAAGAGAATTATGCAGTGCTGCCATAACCATGAGTGATAACACTGCGGCCAACTT
ACTTCTGACAACGATCGGAGGACCGAAGGAGCTAACCGCTTTTTTGCACAACATGGGGGATCATGTAACT
CGCCTTGATCGTTGGGAACCGGAGCTGAATGAAGCCATACCAAACGACGAGCGTGACACCACGATGCCTG
TAGCGATGGCAACAACGTTGCGCAAACTATTAACTGGCGAACTACTTACTCTAGCTTCCCGGCAACAATT
AATAGACTGGATGGAGGCGGATAAAGTTGCAGGACCACTTCTGCGCTCGGCCCTTCCGGCTGGCTGGTTT
ATTGCTGATAAATCCGGAGCCGGTGAGCGTGGTTCTCGCGGTATCATCGCAGCGCTGGGGCCAGATGGTA
AGCCCTCCCGTATCGTAGTTATCTACACGACGGGGAGTCAGGCAACTATGGATGAACGAAATAGACAGAT
CGCTGAGATAGGTGCCTCACTGATTAAGCATTGGTAATGACCATGATTACGCCAAGCTCTAGCTAGAGGT
CGACGGTATACAGACATGATAAGATACATTGATGAGTTTGGACAAACCACAACTAGAATGCAGTGAAAAA
AATGCTTTATTTGTGAAATTTGTGATGCTATTGCTTTATTTGTAACCATTATAAGCTGCAATAAACAAGT
TGGGGTGGGCGAAGAACTCCAGCATGAGATCCCCGCGCTGGAGGATCATCCAGCCGGCGTCCCGGAAAAC
GATTCCGAAGCCCAACCTTTCATAGAAGGCGGCGGTGGAATCGAAATCTCGTAGCACGTGTCAGGCACCG
GGCTTGCGGGTCATGCACCAGGTGCGCGGTCCTTCGGGCACCTCGACGTCGGCGGTGACGGTGAAGCCGA
GCCGCTCGTAGAAGGGGAGGTTGCGGGGCGCGGATGTCTCCAGGAAGGCGGGCACCCCGGCGCGCTCGGC
CGCCTCCACTCCGGGGAGCACGACGGCGCTGCCCAGACCCTTGCCCTGGTGGTCGGGCGAGACGCCGACG
GTGGCCAGGAACCACGCGGGCTCCTTGGGCCGGTGCGGCGCCAGGAGGCCTTCCATCTGTTGCTGCGCGG
CCAGCCGGGAACCGCTCAACTCGGCCATGCGCGGGCCGATCTCGGCGAACACCGCCCCCGCTTCGACGCT
CTCCGGCGTGGTCCAGACCGCCACCGCGGCGCCGTCGTCCGCGACCCACACCTTGCCGATGTCGAGCCCG
ACGCGCGTGAGGAAGAGTTCTTGCAGCTCGGTGACCCGCTCGAT
Features (pLannotate 1.2.2; 21 found; start..end, strand, type, name):
    145..192     -  promoter       EM7 promoter: synthetic bacterial promoter&nbsp
    240..569     -  promoter       SV40 promoter: SV40 enhancer and early promoter
    583..691     -  rep_origin     f1 ori (fragment): f1 bacteriophage origin of replication; arrow indicates direction of (+) strand synthesis
    692..803     -  polyA_signal   bGH poly(A) signal: bovine growth hormone polyadenylation signal
   1018..1758    -  CDS            IGHG1 (fragment): IGHG1_HUMAN - Experimental evidence at protein level: Swiss-Prot protein existence level 1. Constant region of immunoglobulin heavy chains. Immunoglobulins, also known as antibodies, are membrane-bound or secreted glycoproteins produced by B lymphocytes. In the recognition phase of humoral immunity, the membrane-bound immunoglobulins serve as receptors which, upon binding of a specific antigen, trigger the clonal expansion and differentiation of B lymphocytes into immunoglobulins- secreting plasma cells. Secreted immunoglobulins mediate the effector phase of humoral immunity, which results in
   1711..2118    -  CDS            CTLA4 (fragment): CTLA4_HUMAN - Also known as CD152. Experimental evidence at protein level: Swiss-Prot protein existence level 1. Inhibitory receptor acting as a major negative regulator of T-cell responses. The affinity of CTLA4 for its natural B7 family ligands, CD80 and CD86, is considerably stronger than the affinity of their cognate stimulatory coreceptor CD28. From Homo sapiens (Human).
   2197..2234    -  CDS            IgH signal sequence (fragment): signal sequence from the mouse immunoglobulin heavy chain variable region
   2238..2256    -  promoter       SP6 promoter: promoter for bacteriophage SP6 RNA polymerase
   2308..2351    -  intron         CMV intron (fragment): modified intron A from human cytomegalovirus
   2487..2690    -  promoter       CMV promoter: human cytomegalovirus (CMV) immediate early promoter
   2691..2994    -  enhancer       CMV enhancer: human cytomegalovirus immediate early enhancer
   3237..3253    -  protein_bind   lac operator: The lac repressor binds to the lac operator to inhibit transcription in E. coli. This inhibition can be relieved by adding lactose or isopropyl-β-D-thiogalactopyranoside (IPTG). lac repressor encoded by lacI
   3709..3728    +  CDS            lacZα (fragment): LacZα fragment of β-galactosidase; lacZ fragment
   3753..3770    -  terminator     rrnB T2 terminator (fragment): transcription terminator T2 from the E. coli rrnB gene
   3995..4583    -  rep_origin     ori: high-copy-number ColE1/pMB1/pBR322/pUC origin of replication
   4694..4718    +  CDS            KanR (fragment): aminoglycoside phosphotransferase; aph(3')-Ia; confers resistance to kanamycin
   4748..4844    +  promoter       AmpR promoter (fragment): bla
   4847..5707    +  CDS            AmpR: β-lactamase; bla; confers resistance to ampicillin, carbenicillin, and related antibiotics
   5760..5881    -  polyA_signal   SV40 poly(A) signal: SV40 polyadenylation signal
   5876..6001    -  CDS            ble (fragment): BLE_KLEPN - Experimental evidence at protein level: Swiss-Prot protein existence level 1. Binding protein with a strong affinity to the bleomycin family of antibiotics. Binds to CL990; an antimitotic-antibiotic compound. From Klebsiella pneumoniae.
   6011..126     -  CDS            PuroR (fragment) (across the origin): puromycin N-acetyltransferase; pac from Streptomyces; confers resistance to puromycin
