[The description below was written by a language model from this plasmid's Addgene catalogue record and pLannotate feature annotations shown in this document.]
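Description:
pD649-HAsp-CTLA4-Fc(DAPA)-AviTag-6xHis is a mammalian expression plasmid built on the pD649 backbone for producing a secreted, soluble form of the human CTLA4 (CD152) extracellular domain. It is maintained in E. coli at high copy through a ColE1/pUC-type origin and selected with ampicillin via a complete β-lactamase gene. The sequenced record is 6,484 nt, consistent with the stated backbone plus a 378 bp insert.

Expression is driven by the CMV immediate-early enhancer and promoter, followed by a fragment of CMV intron A. An SP6 promoter lies just upstream of the coding region and would allow in vitro transcription. The open reading frame begins with a secretion signal (named HAsp in the construct; the automated annotation matches a fragment of it to a mouse immunoglobulin heavy chain signal sequence). It continues through the CTLA4 ectodomain, cloned between two preserved restriction sites, into a human IgG1 Fc region, and ends at a bGH polyadenylation signal. The Fc carries the D265A and P329A (DAPA) substitutions, which are generally used to reduce Fc effector interactions. The Fc dimerises the ectodomain, the C-terminal AviTag permits site-specific enzymatic biotinylation, and the 6xHis tag supports metal-affinity purification.

Downstream of this cassette, SV40 and EM7 promoters precede sequence annotated only as puromycin- and bleomycin-resistance fragments with an SV40 poly(A), so the record does not clearly establish a functional mammalian selection marker. The depositor notes that some plasmids in this collection may carry an IS4-like transposase element upstream of the CMV promoter. The construct belongs to a set of ectodomain-Fc plasmids made for screening protein-protein interactions among human immunoglobulin superfamily cell-surface proteins.
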