Addgene plasmid #156509: pD649-HAsp-CTLA4-Fc(DAPA)-AviTag-6xHis
Purpose: Mammalian expression of cell-surface protein extracellular domain fused to Fc(DAPA)-Avi-6xHis. Protein is secreted from cells.
Depositing lab: Chris Garcia. Depositing organization: Stanford University. Publication: A Human IgSF Cell-Surface Interactome Reveals a Complex Network of Protein-Protein Interactions. Wojtowicz WM, Vielmetter J, Fernandes RA, Siepe DH, Eastman CL, Chisholm GB, Cox S, Klock H, Anderson PW, Rue SM, Miller JJ, Glaser SM, Bragstad ML, Vance J, Lam AW, Lesley SA, Zinn K, Garcia KC. Cell. 2020 Aug 20;182(4):1027-1043.e17. doi: 10.1016/j.cell.2020.07.025. PubMed 32822567.
Backbone
  Vector backbone: pD649
  Backbone size w/o insert (bp): 6106
  Vector type: Mammalian Expression
Growth in bacteria
  Bacterial resistance: Ampicillin, 100 μg/mL
  Growth temperature: 37°C
  Growth strain: DH5alpha
  Copy number: High Copy
Gene/Insert
  Gene/Insert name: CTLA4
  Species: H. sapiens (human)
  Insert size (bp): 378
  Mutation: Fc region of human IgG contains D265A and P329A mutations (DAPA)
  Entrez Gene: CTLA4 (a.k.a. ALPS5, CD, CD152, CELIAC3, CTLA-4, GRD4, GSE, IDDM12)
  Promoter: CMV/SP6
  Tag / fusion protein: Fc(DAPA)-AviTag-6xHis (C terminal on backbone)
  Cloning method: Restriction Enzyme; 5′ cloning site GCGGCCGC (not destroyed); 3′ cloning site GGCGCGCC (not destroyed)
  Sequencing primers: 5′ ATTTAGGTGACACTATAG; 3′ CACGTACCAGTTGAACTTCACC
Resource information
  A portion of this plasmid was derived from a plasmid made by: synthesis by ThermoFisher
Terms and licenses: Academic/Nonprofit Terms; Industry Terms: Not Available to Industry
Depositor comments: Some plasmids in this collection may have an IS4-like element ISVsa5 family transposase upstream of the CMV promoter.
How to cite: pD649-HAsp-CTLA4-Fc(DAPA)-AviTag-6xHis was a gift from Chris Garcia (Addgene plasmid # 156509 ; http://n2t.net/addgene:156509 ; RRID:Addgene_156509)
